>Addgene plasmid #66233 | CALCRb-Tango | depositor partial sequence | sequence record 113079 | empty Tango
GACGGATCGGGAGATCTCCCGATCCCCTATGGTGCACTCTCAGTACAATCTGCTCTGATGCCGCATAGTT
AAGCCAGTATCTGCTCCCTGCTTGTGTGTTGGAGGTCGCTGAGTAGTGCGCGAGCAAAATTTAAGCTACA
ACAAGGCAAGGCTTGACCGACAATTGCATGAAGAATCTGCTTAGGGTTAGGCGTTTTGCGCTGCTTCGCG
ATGTACGGGCCAGATATACGCGTTGACATTGATTATTGACTAGTTATTAATAGTAATCAATTACGGGGTC
ATTAGTTCATAGCCCATATATGGAGTTCCGCGTTACATAACTTACGGTAAATGGCCCGCCTGGCTGACCG
CCCAACGACCCCCGCCCATTGACGTCAATAATGACGTATGTTCCCATAGTAACGCCAATAGGGACTTTCC
ATTGACGTCAATGGGTGGAGTATTTACGGTAAACTGCCCACTTGGCAGTACATCAAGTGTATCATATGCC
AAGTACGCCCCCTATTGACGTCAATGACGGTAAATGGCCCGCCTGGCATTATGCCCAGTACATGACCTTA
TGGGACTTTCCTACTTGGCAGTACATCTACGTATTAGTCATCGCTATTACCATGGTGATGCGGTTTTGGC
AGTACATCAATGGGCGTGGATAGCGGTTTGACTCACGGGGATTTCCAAGTCTCCACCCCATTGACGTCAA
TGGGAGTTTGTTTTGGCACCAAAATCAACGGGACTTTCCAAAATGTCGTAACAACTCCGCCCCATTGACG
CAAATGGGCGGTAGGCGTGTACGGTGGGAGGTCTATATAAGCAGAGCTCTCTGGCTAACTAGAGAACCCA
CTGCTTACTGGCTTATCGAAATTAATACGACTCACTATAGGGAGACCCAAGCTGGCTAGCGTTTAAACTT
AAGCTTGGTACCGAGCTCGGATCCACTAGTCCAGTGTGGTGGAATTCTGCAGATATCCAGCACAGTGGCG
GCCGCGCCACCATGAAGACGATCATCGCCCTGAGCTACATCTTCTGCCTGGTATTCGCCGACTACAAGGA
CGATGATGACGCCAGCATCGATACCGGTGGACGCACCCCACCCAGCCTGGGTCCCCAAGATGAGTCCTGC
ACCACCGCCAGCTCCTCCCTGGCCAAGGACACTTCATCGACCGGTGAGAACCTGTACTTCCAGCTAAGAT
TAGATAAAAGTAAAGTGATTAACAGCGCATTAGAGCTGCTTAATGAGGTCGGAATCGAAGGTTTAACAAC
CCGTAAACTCGCCCAGAAGCTAGGTGTAGAGCAGCCTACATTGTATTGGCATGTAAAAAATAAGCGGGCT
TTGCTCGACGCCTTAGCCATTGAGATGTTAGATAGGCACCATACTCACTTTTGCCCTTTAGAAGGGGAAA
GCTGGCAAGATTTTTTACGTAATAACGCTAAAAGTTTTAGATGTGCTTTACTAAGTCATCGCGATGGAGC
AAAAGTACATTTAGGTACACGGCCTACAGAAAAACAGTATGAAACTCTCGAAAATCAATTAGCCTTTTTA
TGCCAACAAGGTTTTTCACTAGAGAATGCATTATATGCACTCAGCGCTGTGGGGCATTTTACTTTAGGTT
GCGTATTGGAAGATCAAGAGCATCAAGTCGCTAAAGAAGAAAGGGAAACACCTACTACTGATAGTATGCC
GCCATTATTACGACAAGCTATCGAATTATTTGATCACCAAGGTGCAGAGCCAGCCTTCTTATTCGGCCTT
GAATTGATCATATGCGGATTAGAAAAACAACTTAAATGTGAAAGTGGGTCCGCGTACAGCCGCGCGCGTA
CGAAAAACAATTACGGGTCTACCATCGAGGGCCTGCTCGATCTCCCGGACGACGACGCCCCCGAAGAGGC
GGGGCTGGCGGCTCCGCGCCTGTCCTTTCTCCCCGCGGGACACACGCGCAGACTGTCGACGGCCCCCCCG
ACCGATGTCAGCCTGGGGGACGAGCTCCACTTAGACGGCGAGGACGTGGCGATGGCGCATGCCGACGCGC
TAGACGATTTCGATCTGGACATGTTGGGGGACGGGGATTCCCCGGGTCCGGGATTTACCCCCCACGACTC
CGCCCCCTACGGCGCTCTGGATATGGCCGACTTCGAGTTTGAGCAGATGTTTACCGATGCCCTTGGAATT
GACGAGTACGGTGGGTAGCTCGAGTCTAGAGGGCCCGTTTAAACCCGCTGATCAGCCTCGACTGTGCCTT
CTAGTTGCCAGCCATCTGTTGTTTGCCCCTCCCCCGTGCCTTCCTTGACCCTGGAAGGTGCCACTCCCAC
TGTCCTTTCCTAATAAAATGAGGAAATTGCATCGCATTGTCTGAGTAGGTGTCATTCTATTCTGGGGGGT
GGGGTGGGGCAGGACAGCAAGGGGGAGGATTGGGAAGACAATAGCAGGCATGCTGGGGATGCGGTGGGCT
CTATGGCTTCTGAGGCGGAAAGAACCAGCTGGGGCTCTAGGGGGTATCCCC
[124 nt withheld, positions 2502-2625]
C
[91 nt withheld, positions 2627-2717]
A
[49 nt withheld, positions 2719-2767]
CCTTTGACGTTGGAGTCCACGTTCTTT
[37 nt withheld, positions 2795-2831]
ACCCTATCTCGGTCTATTCTTTTGATTTATAAGGGATTTTGCCGATTTCGGCCTATTGGTTAAAAAATGA
GCTGATTTAACAAAAATTTAACGCGAATTAATTCTGTGGAATGTGTGTCAGTTAGGGTGTGGAAAGTCCC
CAGGCTCCCCAGCAGGCAGAAGTATGCAAAGCATGCATCTCAATTAGTCAGCAACCAGGTGTGGAAAGTC
CCCAGGCTCCCCAGCAGGCAGAAGTATGCAAAGCATGCATCTCAATTAGTCAGCAACCATAGTCCCGCCC
CTAACTCCGCCCATCCCGCCCCTAACTCCGCCCAGTTCCGCCCATTCTCCGCCCCATGGCTGACTAATTT
TTTTTATTTATGCAGAGGCCGAGGCCGCCTCTGCCTCTGAGCTATTCCAGAAGTAGTGAGGAGGCTTTTT
TGGAGGCCTAGGCTTTTGCAAAAAGCTCCCGGGAGCTTGTATATCCATTTTCGGATCTGATCAAGAGACA
GGATGAGGATCGTTTCGCATGATTGAACAAGATGGATTGCACGCAGGTTCTCCGGCCGCTTGGGTGGAGA
GGCTATTCGGCTATGACTGGGCACAACAGACAATCGGCTGCTCTGATGCCGCCGTGTTCCGGCTGTCAGC
GCAGGGGCGCCCGGTTCTTTTTGTCAAGACCGACCTGTCCGGTGCCCTGAATGAACTGCAGGACGAGGCA
GCGCGGCTATCGTGGCTGGCCACGACGGGCGTTCCTTGCGCAGCTGTGCTCGACGTTGTCACTGAAGCGG
GAAGGGACTGGCTGCTATTGGGCGAAGTGCCGGGGCAGGATCTCCTGTCATCTCACCTTGCTCCTGCCGA
GAAAGTATCCATCATGGCTGATGCAATGCGGCGGCTGCATACGCTTGATCCGGCTACCTGCCCATTCGAC
CACCAAGCGAAACATCGCATCGAGCGAGCACGTACTCGGATGGAAGCCGGTCTTGTCGATCAGGATGATC
TGGACGAAGAGCATCAGGGGCTCGCGCCAGCCGAACTGTTCGCCAGGCTCAAGGCGCGCATGCCCGACGG
CGAGGATCTCGTCGTGACCCATGGCGATGCCTGCTTGCCGAATATCATGGTGGAAAATGGCCGCTTTTCT
GGATTCATCGACTGTGGCCGGCTGGGTGTGGCGGACCGCTATCAGGACATAGCGTTGGCTACCCGTGATA
TTGCTGAAGAGCTTGGCGGCGAATGGGCTGACCGCTTCCTCGTGCTTTACGGTATCGCCGCTCCCGATTC
GCAGCGCATCGCCTTCTATCGCCTTCTTGACGAGTTCTTCTGAGCGGGACTCTGGGGTTCGAAATGACCG
ACCAAGCGACGCCCAACCTGCCATCACGAGATTTCGATTCCACCGCCGCCTTCTATGAAAGGTTGGGCTT
CGGAATCGTTTTCCGGGACGCCGGCTGGATGATCCTCCAGCGCGGGGATCTCATGCTGGAGTTCTTCGCC
CACCCCAACTTGTTTATTGCAGCTTATAATGGTTACAAATAAAGCAATAGCATCACAAATTTCACAAATA
AAGCATTTTTTTCACTGCATTCTAGTTGTGGTTTGTCCAAACTCATCAATGTATCTTATCATGTCTGTAT
ACCGTCGACCTCTAGCTAGAGCTTGGCGTAATCATGGTCATAGCTGTTTCCTGTGTGAAATTGTTATCCG
CTCACAATTCCACACAACATACGAGCCGGAAGCATAAAGTGTAAAGCCTGGGGTGCCTAATGAGTGAGCT
AACTCACATTAATTGCGTTGCGCTCACTGCCCGCTTTCCAGTCGGGAAACCTGTCGTGCCAGCTGCATTA
ATGAATCGGCCAACGCGCGGGGAGAGGCGGTTTGCGTATTGGGCGCTCTTCCGCTTCCTCGCTCACTGAC
TCGCTGCGCTCGGTCGTTCGGCTGCGGCGAGCGGTATCAGCTCACTCAAAGGCGGTAATACGGTTATCCA
CAGAATCAGGGGATAACGCAGGAAAGAACATGTGAGCAAAAGGCCAGCAAAAGGCCAGGAACCGTAAAAA
GGCCGCGTTGCTGGCGTTTTTCCATAGGCTCCGCCCCCCTGACGAGCATCACAAAAATCGACGCTCAAGT
CAGAGGTGGCGAAACCCGACAGGACTATAAAGATACCAGGCGTTTCCCCCTGGAAGCTCCCTCGTGCGCT
CTCCTGTTCCGACCCTGCCGCTTACCGGATACCTGTCCGCCTTTCTCCCTTCGGGAAGCGTGGCGCTTTC
TCATAGCTCACGCTGTAGGTATCTCAGTTCGGTGTAGGTCGTTCGCTCCAAGCTGGGCTGTGTGCACGAA
CCCCCCGTTCAGCCCGACCGCTGCGCCTTATCCGGTAACTATCGTCTTGAGTCCAACCCGGTAAGACACG
ACTTATCGCCACTGGCAGCAGCCACTGGTAACAGGATTAGCAGAGCGAGGTATGTAGGCGGTGCTACAGA
GTTCTTGAAGTGGTGGCCTAACTACGGCTACACTAGAAGAACAGTATTTGGTATCTGCGCTCTGCTGAAG
CCAGTTACCTTCGGAAAAAGAGTTGGTAGCTCTTGATCCGGCAAACAAACCACCGCTGGTAGCGGTTTTT
TTGTTTGCAAGCAGCAGATTACGCGCAGAAAAAAAGGATCTCAAGAAGATCCTTTGATCTTTTCTACGGG
GTCTGACGCTCAGTGGAACGAAAACTCACGTTAAGGGATTTTGGTCATGAGATTATCAAAAAGGATCTTC
ACCTAGATCCTTTTAAATTAAAAATGAAGTTTTAAATCAATCTAAAGTATATATGAGTAAACTTGGTCTG
ACAGTTACCAATGCTTAATCAGTGAGGCACCTATCTCAGCGATCTGTCTATTTCGTTCATCCATAGTTGC
CTGACTCCCCGTCGTGTAGATAACTACGATACGGGAGGGCTTACCATCTGGCCCCAGTGCTGCAATGATA
CCGCGAGACCCACGCTCACCGGCTCCAGATTTATCAGCAATAAACCAGCCAGCCGGAAGGGCCGAGCGCA
GAAGTGGTCCTGCAACTTTATCCGCCTCCATCCAGTCTATTAATTGTTGCCGGGAAGCTAGAGTAAGTAG
TTCGCCAGTTAATAGTTTGCGCAACGTTGTTGCCATTGCTACAGGCATCGTGGTGTCACGCTCGTCGTTT
GGTATGGCTTCATTCAGCTCCGGTTCCCAACGATCAAGGCGAGTTACATGATCCCCCATGTTGTGCAAAA
AAGCGGTTAGCTCCTTCGGTCCTCCGATCGTTGTCAGAAGTAAGTTGGCCGCAGTGTTATCACTCATGGT
TATGGCAGCACTGCATAATTCTCTTACTGTCATGCCATCCGTAAGATGCTTTTCTGTGACTGGTGAGTAC
TCAACCAAGTCATTCTGAGAATAGTGTATGCGGCGACCGAGTTGCTCTTGCCCGGCGTCAATACGGGATA
ATACCGCGCCACATAGCAGAACTTTAAAAGTGCTCATCATTGGAAAACGTTCTTCGGGGCGAAAACTCTC
AAGGATCTTACCGCTGTTGAGATCCAGTTCGATGTAACCCACTCGTGCACCCAACTGATCTTCAGCATCT
TTTACTTTCACCAGCGTTTCTGGGTGAGCAAAAACAGGAAGGCAAAATGCCGCAAAAAAGGGAATAAGGG
CGACACGGAAATGTTGAATACTCATACTCTTCCTTTTTCAATATTATTGAAGCATTTATCAGGGTTATTG
TCTCATGAGCGGATACATATTTGAATGTATTTAGAAAAATAAACAAATAGGGGTTCCGCGCACATTTCCC
CGAAAAGTGCCACCTGACGTC
