>Addgene plasmid #66233 | CALCRb-Tango | depositor partial sequence | sequence record 113080 | CALCRb
ATGCAGTTCTCAGGCGAAAAAATTTCAGGACAGCGAGACTTGCAGAAATCCAAAATGCGCTTTACATTTA
CATCCAGATGTCTCGCACTGTTCCTCCTTCTTAATCATCCCACACCCATCCTGCCTGCCTTTTCAAATCA
GACATACCCTACCATCGAACCAAAACCCTTTTTGTATGTTGTGGGACGAAAAAAGATGATGGACGCTCAG
TACAAGTGCTATGATAGGATGCAACAACTGCCGGCGTACCAGGGAGAGGGCCCATATTGTAACAGAACCT
GGGACGGGTGGCTGTGCTGGGACGATACTCCCGCTGGTGTCCTTTCCTACCAATTCTGCCCTGATTATTT
CCCGGACTTTGACCCAAGCGAGAAAGTGACCAAATATTGCGACGAAAAAGGCGTCTGGTTTAAACACCCG
GAGAATAACCGGACGTGGTCAAACTATACCATGTGCAACGCGTTTACCCCCGAAAAGCTTAAAAACGCTT
ACGTCCTTTATTATCTGGCTATTGTGGGACATTCTCTGAGTATTTTCACACTCGTGATTAGCTTGGGCAT
ATTCGTCTTCTTCAGGAAACTTACCACTATATTTCCACTGAACTGGAAGTATCGAAAAGCCCTGAGCCTG
GGGTGTCAGAGAGTAACCCTTCACAAGAATATGTTCCTTACCTATATCCTTAACTCCATGATCATTATTA
TTCATCTGGTGGAAGTCGTGCCAAATGGTGAACTGGTGCGCAGGGATCCGGTGTCCTGCAAGATTCTGCA
TTTCTTTCACCAGTATATGATGGCATGCAATTACTTCTGGATGCTGTGCGAAGGGATCTACCTGCACACT
CTTATCGTTGTGGCAGTGTTCACCGAAAAGCAGCGCCTCCGATGGTACTACCTGCTCGGATGGGGCTTTC
CTCTGGTGCCAACCACAATTCACGCCATTACCAGGGCTGTATATTTCAATGACAACTGTTGGCTGTCTGT
GGAAACCCATTTGCTGTACATAATCCACGGCCCCGTGATGGCAGCTCTGGTGGTGAACTTCTTTTTCCTC
CTTAATATCGTGAGAGTGCTTGTGACAAAGATGAGAGAGACTCATGAAGCGGAGTCCCACATGTATCTGA
AGGCTGTTAAGGCTACGATGATCCTGGTTCCTCTCCTTGGGATCCAATTTGTGGTGTTTCCGTGGCGGCC
TAGCAACAAGATGCTGGGCAAGATTTATGATTACGTGATGCATAGCCTGATCCATTTTCAAGGGTTTTTT
GTAGCAACCATTTATTGTTTTTGTAATAATGAAGTGCAAACCACAGTTAAGCGGCAGTGGGCTCAATTTA
AGATCCAGTGGAACCAACGCTGGGGCAGACGGCCATCCAACAGGTCAGCTAGAGCCGCAGCCGCGGCAGC
GGAGGCCGGTGACATCCCCATATATATCTGCCATCAAGAACTGAGGAACGAGCCCGCTAACAATCAAGGC
GAAGAGTCTGCCGAGATTATCCCCCTGAATATCATTGAGCAGGAATCTTCCGCC
