>Addgene plasmid #66233 | CALCRb-Tango | addgene partial sequence | sequence record 117012 | CMV-F 5'-CGCAAATGGGCGGTAGGCGTG-3'
TCTCTGGCTAACTAGAGAACCCACTGCTTACTGGCTTATCGAAATTAATACGACTCACTATAGGGAGACC
CAAGCTGGCTAGCGTTTAAACTTAAGCTTGGTACCGAGCTCGGATCCACTAGTCCAGTGTGGTGGAATTC
TGCAGATATCCAGCACAGTGGCGGCCGCGCCACCATGAAGACGATCATCGCCCTGAGCTACATCTTCTGC
CTGGTATTCGCCGACTACAAGGACGATGATGACGCCAGCATCGATATGCAGTTCTCAGGCGAAAAAATTT
CAGGACAGCGAGACTTGCAGAAATCCAAAATGCGCTTTACATTTACATCCAGATGTCTCGCACTGTTCCT
CCTTCTTAATCATCCCACACCCATCCTGCCTGCCTTTTCAAATCAGACATACCCTACCATCGAACCAAAA
CCCTTTTTGTATGTTGTGGGACGAAAAAAGATGATGGACGCTCAGTACAAGTGCTATGATAGGATGCAAC
AACTGCCGGCGTACCAGGGAGAGGGCCCATATTGTAACAGAACCTGGGACGGGTGGCTGTGCTGGGACGA
TACTCCCGCTGGTGTCCTTTCCTACCAATTCTGCCCTGATTATTTCCCGGACTTTGACCCAAGCGAGAAA
GTGACCAAATATTGCGACGAAAAAGGCGTCTGGTTTAAACACCCGGAGAATAACCGGACGTGGTCAAACT
ATACCATGTGCAACGCGTTTACCCCCGAAAAGCTTAAAAACGCTTACGTCCTTTATTATCTGGCTATTGT
GGGACATTCTCTGAGTATTTTCACACTCGTGATTAGCTTGGGCATATTCGTCTTCTTCAGGAAACTTACC
ACTATATTTCCACTGAACTGGAAGTATCGAAAAGCCCTGAGCCTGGGGTGTCAGAGAGTAACCCTTCACA
AGAATATGTTCCTTACCTATATCCTTAACTCCATGATCATTATTATTCATCTGGTGGAAGTCGTGCCAAA
TGGTGAACTGGTGCGCAGGGATCCGGTGTCCTGCAAGATTCTGCATTTCTTTCACCAGTATATGATGGCA
TGCAATTACTTCTGGATGCTGTGCGAAGGGATCTACCTGCACACTCTTATCGT
