>Addgene plasmid #66233 | CALCRb-Tango | addgene partial sequence | sequence record 117675 | Tet-R 5'-GGCGAGTTTACGGGTTGTTA-3'
CTCTAATGCGCTGTTAATCACTTTACTTTTATCTAATCTTAGCTGGAAGTACAGGTTCTCACCGGTCGAT
GAAGTGTCCTTGGCCAGGGAGGAGCTGGCGGTGGTGCAGGACTCATCTTGGGGACCCAGGCTGGGTGGGG
TGCGTCCACCGGTATCGATGGCGGAAGATTCCTGCTCAATGATATTCAGGGGGATAATCTCGGCAGACTC
TTCGCCTTGATTGTTAGCGGGCTCGTTCCTCAGTTCTTGATGGCAGATATATATGGGGATGTCACCGGCC
TCCGCTGCCGCGGCTGCGGCTCTAGCTGACCTGTTGGATGGCCGTCTGCCCCAGCGTTGGTTCCACTGGA
TCTTAAATTGAGCCCACTGCCGCTTAACTGTGGTTTGCACTTCATTATTACAAAAACAATAAATGGTTGC
TACAAAAAACCCTTGAAAATGGATCAGGCTATGCATCACGTAATCATAAATCTTGCCCAGCATCTTGTTG
CTAGGCCGCCACGGAAACACCACAAATTGGATCCCAAGGAGAGGAACCAGGATCATCGTAGCCTTAACAG
CCTTCAGATACATGTGGGACTCCGCTTCATGAGTCTCTCTCATCTTTGTCACAAGCACTCTCACGATATT
AAGGAGGAAAAAGAAGTTCACCACCAGAGCTGCCATCACGGGGCCGTGGATTATGTACAGCAAATGGGTT
TCCACAGACAGCCAACAGTTGTCATTGAAATATACAGCCCTGGTAATGGCGTGAATTGTGGTTGGCACCA
GAGGAAAGCCCCATCCGAGCAGGTAGTACCATCGGAGGCGCTGCTTTTCGGTGAACACTGCCACAACGAT
AAGAGTGTGCAGGTAGATCCCTTCGCACAGCATCCAGAAGTAATTGCATGCCATCATATACTGGTGAAAG
AAATGCAGAATCTTGCAGGACACCGGATCCCTGCGCACCAGTTCACCATTTGGCACGACTTCCACCAGAT
GAATAATAATGATCATGGAGTTAAGGATATAGGTAAGGAACATATTCT
