[The description below was written by a language model from this plasmid's Addgene catalogue record.]
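Description:
CALCRb-Tango is a mammalian expression plasmid from the PRESTO-Tango collection, a set of G protein-coupled receptor constructs built for parallel screening of receptor activation through a transcriptional readout. It is based on the "empty Tango" backbone, which the record says derives from pcDNA3.1(+). It is maintained as a high-copy plasmid in E. coli under ampicillin selection, and it carries a neomycin resistance marker so that transfected mammalian cells can be selected with G418.

The insert is a roughly 1.5 kb human sequence named CALCRb, expressed from the CMV promoter with an N-terminal FLAG tag supplied by the backbone, which allows detection of the expressed receptor. The name suggests a calcitonin receptor isoform, but the linked gene entry is CALCRL (calcitonin receptor-like receptor). The record does not resolve this discrepancy, so the identity of the insert is best confirmed by sequencing. The insert was cloned with NotI at the 5′ end and nominally XhoI at the 3′ end. The depositor notes that most vectors in this series carry an XbaI site rather than XhoI downstream of the tTA sequence, which indicates that the receptor is fused at its C terminus to the tTA transcriptional activator.

In the Tango design, agonist-driven arrestin recruitment to the receptor leads to release of this transcription factor, which then activates a reporter gene in the assay cell line. The record gives only the general principle, transcriptional activation following arrestin translocation, and no feature table is provided to confirm the linker, the protease cleavage site or other fusion modules. The plasmid was produced under an NIH programme that develops tools for understudied druggable proteins, and it is used to profile ligands in arrestin-based screens that do not depend on G protein coupling.
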