Addgene plasmid #66233: CALCRb-Tango
Purpose: Expression of G protein-coupled receptors for PRESTO-Tango: parallel receptorome expression and screening via transcriptional output, with transcriptional activation following arrestin translocation
Depositing lab: Bryan Roth. Depositing organization: University of North Carolina at Chapel Hill. Publication: PRESTO-Tango as an open-source resource for interrogation of the druggable human GPCRome. Kroeze WK, Sassano MF, Huang XP, Lansu K, McCorvy JD, Giguere PM, Sciaky N, Roth BL. Nat Struct Mol Biol. 2015 May;22(5):362-9. doi: 10.1038/nsmb.3014. Epub 2015 Apr 20. PubMed 25895059.
Backbone
  Vector backbone: empty Tango
  Backbone size w/o insert (bp): 6632
  Vector type: Mammalian Expression
  Selectable markers: Neomycin (select with G418)
Growth in bacteria
  Bacterial resistance: Ampicillin, 100 μg/mL
  Growth temperature: 37°C
  Growth strain: DH5alpha
  Copy number: High Copy
Gene/Insert
  Gene/Insert name: CALCRb
  Species: H. sapiens (human)
  Insert size (bp): 1524
  Entrez Gene: CALCRL (a.k.a. CGRPR, CRLR, LMPHM8)
  Promoter: CMV
  Tag / fusion protein: FLAG (N terminal on backbone)
  Cloning method: Restriction Enzyme; 5′ cloning site NotI (not destroyed); 3′ cloning site XhoI (unknown if destroyed)
  Sequencing primers: 5′ CMV-F; 3′ Tet-R
Terms and licenses: Academic/Nonprofit Terms; Industry Terms: Not Available to Industry
Depositor comments: Please note: Most of the PRESTO-Tango vectors do not contain the XhoI cut site downstream of the tTA sequence and instead carry an XbaI site. If you need to perform an XhoI digest we recommend sequencing with a forward primer at the C-terminus of tTA to determine which of the two sites is present. Suggested primer: 5-gagctccacttagacggcgagg-3. Original backbone was pcDNA3.1(+). These plasmids were generated as part of the Illuminating the Druggable Genome (IDG) program sponsored by the NIH Common Fund. The goal of this program is to identify, gather, and distribute information and resources for proteins that currently are not well-studied yet belong to commonly drug-targeted protein families: protein kinases, non-olfactory G-protein coupled receptors (GPCRs), and ion channels. The IDG program is designed to develop fundamental research tools for understudied proteins, elucidate their function, and disseminate the IDG-related resources and data to the greater scientific community.
How to cite: CALCRb-Tango was a gift from Bryan Roth (Addgene plasmid # 66233 ; http://n2t.net/addgene:66233 ; RRID:Addgene_66233)
